>Addgene plasmid #23559 | pDONR223-NUP62 | depositor partial sequence | sequence record 10766 | Author sequence
ATGAGCGGGTTTAATTTTGGAGGCACTGGGGCCCCTACAGGCGGGTTCACGTTTGGCACTGCAAAGACGG
CAACAACCACACCTGCTACAGGGTTTTCTTTCTCCACCTCTGGCACTGGAGGGTTTAATTTTGGGGCTCC
CTTCCAACCAGCCACAAGTACCCCTTCCACCGGCCTGTTCTCACTTGCCACCCAGACTCCGGCCACACAG
ACGACAGGCTTCACTTTTGGAACAGCGACTCTTGCTTCGGGGGGAACTGGATTTTCTTTGGGGATCGGTG
CTTCAAAGCTCAACTTGAGCAACACAGCTGCCACCCCAGCCATGGCAAACCCCAGCGGCTTTGGGCTGGG
CAGCAGCAACCTCACTAATGCCATATCGAGCACCGTCACCTCCAGCCAGGGCACAGCACCCACCGGCTTT
GTGTTTGGCCCCTCCACCACCTCTGTGGCTCCAGCTACCACATCTGGAGGCTTCTCATTCACTGGTGGAA
GCACGGCCCAACCCTCCGGTTTCAACATTGGCTCAGCAGGGAATTCAGCCCAGCCCACGGCACCTGCCAC
GTTGCCCTTCACTCCGGCCACGCCAGCAGCCACCACAGCAGGTGCCACACAGCCAGCTGCTCCCACACCC
ACAGCCACCATCACCAGTACTGGGCCCAGCCTCTTTGCGTCAATAGCAACTGCTCCAACCTCATCTGCCA
CCACTGGACTCTCCCTCTGTACCCCTGTGACCACAGCGGGCGCCCCCACTGCTGGGACACAGGGCTTCAG
CTTAAAGGCACCTGGAGCAGCTTCCGGCACCTCCACAACAACATCCACCGCTGCCACCGCCACCGCCACC
ACCACCACCAGCAGCAGCACCACCGGCTTTGCCTTGAATTTAAAACCACTGGCGCCAGCCGGGATCCCCA
GCAATACAGCAGCTGCCGTGACCGCTCCACCTGGCCCTGGCGCAGCTGCAGGGGCGGCTGCCAGCTCCGC
CATGACCTACGCGCAGCTGGAGAGCCTGATCAACAAATGGAGCCTGGAGCTAGAGGACCAGGAGCGGCAC
TTCCTCCAGCAGGCCACCCAGGTCAACGCCTGGGACCGCACGCTGATCGAGAATGGAGAAAAGATCACCA
GCCTGCACCGCGAGGTGGAGAAGGTGAAGCTGGACCAGAAGAGGCTGGACCAGGAGCTCGACTTCATCCT
GTCCCAGCAGAAGGAGCTGGAAGACCTGCTGAGCCCACTGGAGGAGTTGGTCAAGGAGCAGAGCGGGACC
ATCTACCTGCAGCACGCGGATGAGGAGCGTGAGAAAACCTACAAGCTGGCTGAGAACATCGACGCACAGC
TCAAGCGCATGGCCCAGGATCTCAAGGACATCATCGAGCACCTGAACACGTCCGGGGCCCCCGCCGACAC
CAGTGACCCACTGCAGCAGATCTGCAAGATCCTCAATGCGCACATGGACTCACTGCAGTGGATCGACCAG
AACTCGGCCCTGCTGCAGAGGAAGGTGGAGGAGGTGACCAAGGTGTGCGAGGGCCGGCGCAAGGAGCAGG
AGCGCAGCTTCCGGATCACCTTTGACTGA
