>Addgene plasmid #23559 | pDONR223-NUP62 | addgene partial sequence | sequence record 29435 | 23559 with M13pUC-fwd
TCGGGCCCAATAATGATTTTATTTTGACTGATAGTGACCTGTTCGTTGCAACAAATTGATGAGCAATGCT
TTTTTATAATGCCAACTTTGTACAAAAAAGTTGGCATGAGCGGGTTTAATTTTGGAGGCACTGGGGCCCC
TACAGGCGGGTTCACGTTTGGCACTGCAAAGACGGCAACAACCACACCTGCTACAGGGTTTTCTTTCTCC
ACCTCTGGCACTGGAGGGTTTAATTTTGGGGCTCCCTTCCAACCAGCCACAAGTACCCCTTCCACCGGCC
TGTTCTCACTTGCCACCCAGACTCCGGCCACACAGACGACAGGCTTCACTTTTGGAACAGCGACTCTTGC
TTCGGGGGGAACTGGATTTTCTTTGGGGATCGGTGCTTCAAAGCTCAACTTGAGCAACACAGCTGCCACC
CCAGCCATGGCAAACCCCAGCGGCTTTGGGCTGGGCAGCAGCAACCTCACTAATGCCATATCGAGCACCG
TCACCTCCAGCCAGGGCACAGCACCCACCGGCTTTGTGTTTGGCCCCTCCACCACCTCTGTGGCTCCAGC
TACCACACCTGGAGGCTTCTCATTCACTGGTGGAAGCACGGCCCAACCCTCCGGTTTCAACATTGGCTCA
GCAGGGAATTCAGCCCAGCCCACGGCACCTGCCACGTTGCCCTTCACTCCGGCCACGCCAGCAGCCACCA
CAG
