[The description below was written by a language model from this plasmid's Addgene catalogue record.]
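Description:
pDONR223-NUP62 is a Gateway entry clone built on the Invitrogen pDONR223 donor backbone (about 5 kb without insert) and carrying the open reading frame of human NUP62, which encodes the 62 kDa nucleoporin (also known as p62, IBSN or SNDI). It is a bacterial maintenance and shuttling plasmid, not an expression vector. It is kept at high copy number in standard E. coli cloning strains and selected with spectinomycin. The record provides no feature table, so the origin of replication and the exact recombination sites are not itemised. As a product of Gateway cloning into a donor vector, the ORF would be expected to be flanked by attL-type sites that allow LR recombination into destination vectors, and M13 forward and reverse primer sites on either side of the insert are listed for sequencing.

The insert is 1,569 bp and carries an S155P amino-acid substitution relative to the reference sequence. The ORF was deliberately cloned without a stop codon, so that transfer into a suitable destination vector fuses it in frame to a C-terminal epitope tag and stop codon supplied by that vector. No promoter driving the insert is stated, and the depositors note that the plasmid should not be transfected directly. For mammalian expression, they point to a companion set of lentiviral destination vectors (pLX301–pLX304), which are obtained separately. The clone belongs to an ORF collection distributed as a kit and is associated with a study of how MAP kinase pathway reactivation drives resistance to RAF inhibition. Its typical use is as a source clone for generating tagged NUP62 expression constructs.
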