Addgene plasmid #23559: pDONR223-NUP62
Depositing lab: William Hahn & David Root. Depositing organization: Dana-Farber Cancer Institute. Publication: COT drives resistance to RAF inhibition through MAP kinase pathway reactivation. Johannessen CM, Boehm JS, Kim SY, Thomas SR, Wardwell L, Johnson LA, Emery CM, Stransky N, Cogdill AP, Barretina J, Caponigro G, Hieronymus H, Murray RR, Salehi-Ashtiani K, Hill DE, Vidal M, Zhao JJ, Yang X, Alkan O, Kim S, Harris JL, Wilson CJ, Myer VE, Finan PM, Root DE, Roberts TM, Golub T, Flaherty KT, Dummer R, Weber BL, Sellers WR, Schlegel R, Wargo JA, Hahn WC, Garraway LA. Nature. 2010 Dec 16;468(7326):968-72. doi: 10.1038/nature09627 PubMed 21107320.
Backbone
  Vector backbone: pDONR223
  Backbone manufacturer: Invitrogen
  Backbone size w/o insert (bp): 5005
  Vector type: Gateway Donor vector
Growth in bacteria
  Bacterial resistance: Spectinomycin, 50 μg/mL
  Growth temperature: 37°C
  Growth strain: DH5alpha
  Copy number: High Copy
Gene/Insert
  Gene/Insert name: NUP62 (alt name: nucleoporin 62kDa;NUP62)
  Species: H. sapiens (human)
  Insert size (bp): 1569
  Mutation: S155P
  Entrez Gene: NUP62 (a.k.a. IBSN, SNDI, p62)
  Cloning method: Gateway Cloning
  Sequencing primers: 5′ M13pUC-fwd; 3′ M13rev
Terms and licenses: Academic/Nonprofit Terms; Industry Terms: Not Available to Industry
Depositor comments: The ORF has no Stop codon. This design enables easy recombination into a destination vector to add an epitope tag of choice and Stop codon to the ORF. Do NOT use this plasmid directly for transfections. A set of 4 custom lentiviral vectors is available ( pLX301 (http://www.addgene.org/25895/) , pLX302 (http://www.addgene.org/25896/) , pLX303 (http://www.addgene.org/25897/) , pLX304 (http://www.addgene.org/25890/) ) to be used to express these ORFs in mammalian cells. These plasmids are not included in the kit and must be ordered separately.
How to cite: pDONR223-NUP62 was a gift from William Hahn & David Root (Addgene plasmid # 23559 ; http://n2t.net/addgene:23559 ; RRID:Addgene_23559)
